>Addgene plasmid #131223 | Opto-casp9_casp9-AtCRY2-PHR | addgene full sequence | sequence record 257059 | Addgene NGS Result
TGGAGGTCGCTGAGTAGTGCGCGAGCAAAATTTAAGCTACAACAAGGCAAGGCTTGACCGACAATTGCAT
GAAGAATCTGCTTAGGGTTAGGCGTTTTGCGCTGCTTCGCGATGTACGGGCCAGATATACGCGTTGACAT
TGATTATTGACTAGTTATTAATAGTAATCAATTACGGGGTCATTAGTTCATAGCCCATATATGGAGTTCC
GCGTTACATAACTTACGGTAAATGGCCCGCCTGGCTGACCGCCCAACGACCCCCGCCCATTGACGTCAAT
AATGACGTATGTTCCCATAGTAACGCCAATAGGGACTTTCCATTGACGTCAATGGGTGGAGTATTTACGG
TAAACTGCCCACTTGGCAGTACATCAAGTGTATCATATGCCAAGTACGCCCCCTATTGACGTCAATGACG
GTAAATGGCCCGCCTGGCATTATGCCCAGTACATGACCTTATGGGACTTTCCTACTTGGCAGTACATCTA
CGTATTAGTCATCGCTATTACCATGGTGATGCGGTTTTGGCAGTACATCAATGGGCGTGGATAGCGGTTT
GACTCACGGGGATTTCCAAGTCTCCACCCCATTGACGTCAATGGGAGTTTGTTTTGGCACCAAAATCAAC
GGGACTTTCCAAAATGTCGTAACAACTCCGCCCCATTGACGCAAATGGGCGGTAGGCGTGTACGGTGGGA
GGTCTATATAAGCAGAGCTCTCTGGCTAACTAGAGAACCCACTGCTTACTGGCTTATCGAAATTAATACG
ACTCACTATAGGGAGACCCAAGCTGACCATGGCCACCGGGGGATTTGGTGATGTCGGTGCTCTTGAGAGT
TTGAGGGGAAATGCAGATTTGGCTTACATCCTGAGCATGGAGCCCTGTGGCCACTGCCTCATTATCAACA
ATGTGAACTTCTGCCGTGAGTCCGGGCTCCGCACCCGCACTGGCTCCAACATCGACTGTGAGAAGTTGCG
GCGTCGCTTCTCCTCGCTGCATTTCATGGTGGAGGTGAAGGGCGACCTGACTGCCAAGAAAATGGTGCTG
GCTTTGCTGGAGCTGGCGCGGCAGGACCACGGTGCTCTGGACTGCTGCGTGGTGGTCATTCTCTCTCACG
GCTGTCAGGCCAGCCACCTGCAGTTCCCAGGGGCTGTCTACGGCACAGATGGATGCCCTGTGTCGGTCGA
GAAGATTGTGAACATCTTCAATGGGACCAGCTGCCCCAGCCTGGGAGGGAAGCCCAAGCTCTTTTTCATC
CAGGCCTGTGGTGGGGAGCAGAAAGACCATGGGTTTGAGGTGGCCTCCACTTCCCCTGAAGACGAGTCCC
CTGGCAGTAACCCCGAGCCAGATGCCACCCCGTTCCAGGAAGGTTTGAGGACCTTCGACCAGCTGGACGC
CATATCTAGTTTGCCCACACCCAGTGACATCTTTGTGTCCTACTCTACTTTCCCAGGTTTTGTTTCCTGG
AGGGACCCCAAGAGTGGCTCCTGGTACGTTGAGACCCTGGACGACATCTTTGAGCAGTGGGCTCACTCTG
AAGACCTGCAGTCCCTCCTGCTTAGGGTCGCTAATGCTGTTTCGGTGAAAGGGATTTATAAACAGATGCC
TGGTTGCTTTAATTTCCTCCGGAAAAAACTTTTCTTTAAAACATCACCCGGTGAATTCTCAGGCTCTGGA
TCCCCCGGTAAGATGGACAAGAAAACCATAGTCTGGTTTCGCCGCGATTTGAGGATAGAGGATAACCCTG
CGTTGGCCGCAGCGGCCCACGAAGGCAGCGTGTTCCCCGTGTTCATATGGTGCCCAGAGGAGGAAGGCCA
GTTCTACCCAGGTCGCGCTAGTCGCTGGTGGATGAAACAGTCTCTCGCACATCTCTCCCAATCTTTGAAA
GCTCTCGGGTCTGACCTTACGCTGATTAAGACCCACAATACTATTAGTGCAATCTTGGACTGCATCCGCG
TTACCGGCGCGACCAAAGTGGTGTTTAATCATCTGTATGACCCGGTAAGTCTGGTACGCGACCATACAGT
TAAGGAGAAGTTGGTTGAAAGGGGAATTTCAGTACAGAGTTATAATGGAGACCTCCTCTACGAACCTTGG
GAAATATACTGTGAGAAGGGAAAGCCATTTACATCATTTAACTCATACTGGAAAAAGTGTCTTGACATGA
GCATAGAGTCTGTCATGTTGCCCCCGCCGTGGCGGCTTATGCCCATCACCGCGGCCGCCGAAGCTATCTG
GGCGTGTAGTATTGAAGAACTTGGCTTGGAGAACGAAGCAGAAAAACCTAGCAATGCACTGTTGACGCGC
GCCTGGTCCCCTGGGTGGAGTAACGCAGATAAATTGCTTAACGAGTTCATCGAAAAGCAACTTATCGACT
ACGCTAAGAATAGCAAAAAAGTGGTGGGCAATTCAACCTCCCTCCTGTCTCCGTACTTGCATTTCGGCGA
GATTAGCGTGCGGCACGTCTTCCAATGCGCCCGAATGAAACAAATAATCTGGGCGCGGGATAAAAACAGT
GAGGGTGAAGAAAGCGCAGACTTGTTCCTCCGAGGAATCGGTCTGCGAGAATATAGTCGCTACATTTGTT
TCAATTTTCCCTTTACGCATGAGCAGAGCCTCCTTAGTCACTTGCGATTCTTTCCTTGGGACGCAGATGT
TGACAAATTTAAAGCATGGCGGCAAGGTAGAACAGGCTACCCATTGGTAGATGCGGGTATGCGAGAACTC
TGGGCCACGGGGTGGATGCATAACCGAATCAGGGTAATAGTAAGTAGTTTCGCAGTTAAGTTTCTTTTGC
TTCCATGGAAGTGGGGGATGAAGTATTTCTGGGACACTTTGCTCGATGCGGATCTTGAATGCGATATATT
GGGTTGGCAATATATTTCCGGGTCAATCCCTGACGGCCATGAGCTGGACAGATTGGACAATCCTGCGCTC
CAGGGTGCGAAATACGATCCCGAAGGTGAATACATTAGACAATGGCTTCCAGAACTTGCCAGGTTGCCCA
CGGAATGGATTCACCACCCATGGGACGCCCCTCTTACGGTTTTGAAGGCGAGTGGTGTGGAGCTCGGTAC
CAATTACGCAAAACCGATTGTTGACATTGATACCGCGCGGGAGTTGCTGGCTAAAGCCATTTCACGAACC
CGGAAAGCCCAAATCATGATTGGTGCTGCAACCGGGTAAGTTTAAACCGCTGATCAGCCTCGACTGTGCC
TTCTAGTTGCCAGCCATCTGTTGTTTGCCCCTCCCCCGTGCCTTCCTTGACCCTGGAAGGTGCCACTCCC
ACTGTCCTTTCCTAATAAAATGAGGAAATTGCATCGCATTGTCTGAGTAGGTGTCATTCTATTCTGGGGG
GTGGGGTGGGGCAGGACAGCAAGGGGGAGGATTGGGAAGACAATAGCAGGCATGCTGGGGATGCGGTGGG
CTCTATGGCTTCTGAGGCGGAAAGAACCAGCTGGGGCTCTAGGGGGTATCCCC
[124 nt withheld, positions 3484-3607]
C
[91 nt withheld, positions 3609-3699]
A
[49 nt withheld, positions 3701-3749]
CCTTTGACGTTGGAGTCCACGTTCTTT
[37 nt withheld, positions 3777-3813]
ACCCTATCTCGGTCTATTCTTTTGATTTATAAGGGATTTTGCCGATTTCGGCCTATTGGTTAAAAAATGA
GCTGATTTAACAAAAATTTAACGCGAATTAATTCTGTGGAATGTGTGTCAGTTAGGGTGTGGAAAGTCCC
CAGGCTCCCCAGCAGGCAGAAGTATGCAAAGCATGCATCTCAATTAGTCAGCAACCAGGTGTGGAAAGTC
CCCAGGCTCCCCAGCAGGCAGAAGTATGCAAAGCATGCATCTCAATTAGTCAGCAACCATAGTCCCGCCC
CTAACTCCGCCCATCCCGCCCCTAACTCCGCCCAGTTCCGCCCATTCTCCGCCCCATGGCTGACTAATTT
TTTTTATTTATGCAGAGGCCGAGGCCGCCTCTGCCTCTGAGCTATTCCAGAAGTAGTGAGGAGGCTTTTT
TGGAGGCCTAGGCTTTTGCAAAAAGCTCTCGGGAGCTTGTATATCCATTTTCGGATCTGATCAAGAGACA
GGATGAGGATCGTTTCGCATGATTGAACAAGATGGATTGCACGCAGGTTCTCCGGCCGCTTGGGTGGAGA
GGCTATTCGGCTATGACTGGGCACAACAGACAATCGGCTGCTCTGATGCCGCCGTGTTCCGGCTGTCAGC
GCAGGGGCGCCCGGTTCTTTTTGTCAAGACCGACCTGTCCGGTGCCCTGAATGAACTGCAGGACGAGGCA
GCGCGGCTATCGTGGCTGGCCACGACGGGCGTTCCTTGCGCAGCTGTGCTCGACGTTGTCACTGAAGCGG
GAAGGGACTGGCTGCTATTGGGCGAAGTGCCGGGGCAGGATCTCCTGTCATCTCACCTTGCTCCTGCCGA
GAAAGTATCCATCATGGCTGATGCAATGCGGCGGCTGCATACGCTTGATCCGGCTACCTGCCCATTCGAC
CACCAAGCGAAACATCGCATCGAGCGAGCACGTACTCGGATGGAAGCCGGTCTTGTCGATCAGGATGATC
TGGACGAAGAGCATCAGGGGCTCGCGCCAGCCGAACTGTTCGCCAGGCTCAAGGCGCGCATGCCCGACGG
CGAGGATCTCGTCGTGACCCATGGCGATGCCTGCTTGCCGAATATCATGGTGGAAAATGGCCGCTTTTCT
GGATTCATCGACTGTGGCCGGCTGGGTGTGGCGGACCGCTATCAGGACATAGCGTTGGCTACCCGTGATA
TTGCTGAAGAGCTTGGCGGCGAATGGGCTGACCGCTTCCTCGTGCTTTACGGTATCGCCGCTCCCGATTC
GCAGCGCATCGCCTTCTATCGCCTTCTTGACGAGTTCTTCTGAGCGGGACTCTGGGGTTCGAAATGACCG
ACCAAGCGACGCCCAACCTGCCATCACGAGATTTCGATTCCACCGCCGCCTTCTATGAAAGGTTGGGCTT
CGGAATCGTTTTCCGGGACGCCGGCTGGATGATCCTCCAGCGCGGGGATCTCATGCTGGAGTTCTTCGCC
CACCCCAACTTGTTTATTGCAGCTTATAATGGTTACAAATAAAGCAATAGCATCACAAATTTCACAAATA
AAGCATTTTTTTCACTGCATTCTAGTTGTGGTTTGTCCAAACTCATCAATGTATCTTATCATGTCTGTAT
ACCGTCGACCTCTAGCTAGAGCTTGGCGTAATCATGGTCATAGCTGTTTCCTGTGTGAAATTGTTATCCG
CTCACAATTCCACACAACATACGAGCCGGAAGCATAAAGTGTAAAGCCTGGGGTGCCTAATGAGTGAGCT
AACTCACATTAATTGCGTTGCGCTCACTGCCCGCTTTCCAGTCGGGAAACCTGTCGTGCCAGCTGCATTA
ATGAATCGGCCAACGCGCGGGGAGAGGCGGTTTGCGTATTGGGCGCTCTTCCGCTTCCTCGCTCACTGAC
TCGCTGCGCTCGGTCGTTCGGCTGCGGCGAGCGGTATCAGCTCACTCAAAGGCGGTAATACGGTTATCCA
CAGAATCAGGGGATAACGCAGGAAAGAACATGTGAGCAAAAGGCCAGCAAAAGGCCAGGAACCGTAAAAA
GGCCGCGTTGCTGGCGTTTTTCCATAGGCTCCGCCCCCCTGACGAGCATCACAAAAATCGACGCTCAAGT
CAGAGGTGGCGAAACCCGACAGGACTATAAAGATACCAGGCGTTTCCCCCTGGAAGCTCCCTCGTGCGCT
CTCCTGTTCCGACCCTGCCGCTTACCGGATACCTGTCCGCCTTTCTCCCTTCGGGAAGCGTGGCGCTTTC
TCATAGCTCACGCTGTAGGTATCTCAGTTCGGTGTAGGTCGTTCGCTCCAAGCTGGGCTGTGTGCACGAA
CCCCCCGTTCAGCCCGACCGCTGCGCCTTATCCGGTAACTATCGTCTTGAGTCCAACCCGGTAAGACACG
ACTTATCGCCACTGGCAGCAGCCACTGGTAACAGGATTAGCAGAGCGAGGTATGTAGGCGGTGCTACAGA
GTTCTTGAAGTGGTGGCCTAACTACGGCTACACTAGAAGAACAGTATTTGGTATCTGCGCTCTGCTGAAG
CCAGTTACCTTCGGAAAAAGAGTTGGTAGCTCTTGATCCGGCAAACAAACCACCGCTGGTAGCGGTGGTT
TTTTTGTTTGCAAGCAGCAGATTACGCGCAGAAAAAAAGGATCTCAAGAAGATCCTTTGATCTTTTCTAC
GGGGTCTGACGCTCAGTGGAACGAAAACTCACGTTAAGGGATTTTGGTCATGAGATTATCAAAAAGGATC
TTCACCTAGATCCTTTTAAATTAAAAATGAAGTTTTAAATCAATCTAAAGTATATATGAGTAAACTTGGT
CTGACAGTTACCAATGCTTAATCAGTGAGGCACCTATCTCAGCGATCTGTCTATTTCGTTCATCCATAGT
TGCCTGACTCCCCGTCGTGTAGATAACTACGATACGGGAGGGCTTACCATCTGGCCCCAGTGCTGCAATG
ATACCGCGAGACCCACGCTCACCGGCTCCAGATTTATCAGCAATAAACCAGCCAGCCGGAAGGGCCGAGC
GCAGAAGTGGTCCTGCAACTTTATCCGCCTCCATCCAGTCTATTAATTGTTGCCGGGAAGCTAGAGTAAG
TAGTTCGCCAGTTAATAGTTTGCGCAACGTTGTTGCCATTGCTACAGGCATCGTGGTGTCACGCTCGTCG
TTTGGTATGGCTTCATTCAGCTCCGGTTCCCAACGATCAAGGCGAGTTACATGATCCCCCATGTTGTGCA
AAAAAGCGGTTAGCTCCTTCGGTCCTCCGATCGTTGTCAGAAGTAAGTTGGCCGCAGTGTTATCACTCAT
GGTTATGGCAGCACTGCATAATTCTCTTACTGTCATGCCATCCGTAAGATGCTTTTCTGTGACTGGTGAG
TACTCAACCAAGTCATTCTGAGAATAGTGTATGCGGCGACCGAGTTGCTCTTGCCCGGCGTCAATACGGG
ATAATACCGCGCCACATAGCAGAACTTTAAAAGTGCTCATCATTGGAAAACGTTCTTCGGGGCGAAAACT
CTCAAGGATCTTACCGCTGTTGAGATCCAGTTCGATGTAACCCACTCGTGCACCCAACTGATCTTCAGCA
TCTTTTACTTTCACCAGCGTTTCTGGGTGAGCAAAAACAGGAAGGCAAAATGCCGCAAAAAAGGGAATAA
GGGCGACACGGAAATGTTGAATACTCATACTCTTCCTTTTTCAATATTATTGAAGCATTTATCAGGGTTA
TTGTCTCATGAGCGGATACATATTTGAATGTATTTAGAAAAATAAACAAATAGGGGTTCCGCGCACATTT
CCCCGAAAAGTGCCACCTGACGTCGACGGATCGGGAGATCTCCCGATCCCCTATGGTGCACTCTCAGTAC
AATCTGCTCTGATGCCGCATAGTTAAGCCAGTATCTGCTCCCTGCTTGTGTGT
Features (pLannotate 1.2.2; 21 found; start..end, strand, type, name):
    136..515     +  enhancer       CMV enhancer: human cytomegalovirus immediate early enhancer
    516..719     +  promoter       CMV promoter: human cytomegalovirus (CMV) immediate early promoter
    715..748     +  LTR            5' LTR (truncated) (fragment): truncated 5' long terminal repeat (LTR) from HIV-1
    764..782     +  promoter       T7 promoter: promoter for bacteriophage T7 RNA polymerase
    799..1656    +  CDS            CASP9 (fragment): CASP9_HUMAN - Also known as MCH6. Experimental evidence at protein level: Swiss-Prot protein existence level 1. Isoform 2 lacks activity is an dominant-negative inhibitor of caspase-9. From Homo sapiens (Human).
   1690..3180    +  CDS            CRY2 (fragment): CRY2_ARATH - Also known as PHH1 From Arabidopsis thaliana (Mouse-ear cress).
   3214..3438    +  polyA_signal   bGH poly(A) signal: bovine growth hormone polyadenylation signal
   3442..3463    +  promoter       SV40 promoter (fragment): SV40 enhancer and early promoter
   3484..3912    +  rep_origin     f1 ori (sequence partly withheld): f1 bacteriophage origin of replication; arrow indicates direction of (+) strand synthesis
   3926..4255    +  promoter       SV40 promoter: SV40 enhancer and early promoter
   4322..5113    +  CDS            neo: KKA2_KLEPN - Also known as kan, nptII. Experimental evidence at protein level: Swiss-Prot protein existence level 1. Resistance to kanamycin, neomycin, paromomycin, ribostamycin, butirosin and gentamicin B. From Klebsiella pneumoniae.
   5137..5295    +  CDS            ble (fragment): BLE_KLEPN - Experimental evidence at protein level: Swiss-Prot protein existence level 1. Binding protein with a strong affinity to the bleomycin family of antibiotics. Binds to CL990; an antimitotic-antibiotic compound. From Klebsiella pneumoniae.
   5290..5411    +  polyA_signal   SV40 poly(A) signal: SV40 polyadenylation signal
   5484..5500    -  protein_bind   lac operator: The lac repressor binds to the lac operator to inhibit transcription in E. coli. This inhibition can be relieved by adding lactose or isopropyl-β-D-thiogalactopyranoside (IPTG). lac repressor encoded by lacI
   5508..5538    -  promoter       lac promoter: promoter for the E. coli lac operon
   5553..5574    -  protein_bind   CAP binding site: CAP binding activates transcription in the presence of cAMP. E. coli catabolite activator protein
   5587..5679    -  CDS            lacI (fragment): lac repressor; lacI; The lac repressor binds to the lac operator to inhibit transcription in E. coli. This inhibition can be relieved by adding lactose or isopropyl-β-D-thiogalactopyranoside (IPTG).
   5862..6450    -  rep_origin     ori: high-copy-number ColE1/pMB1/pBR322/pUC origin of replication
   6621..7481    -  CDS            AmpR: β-lactamase; bla; confers resistance to ampicillin, carbenicillin, and related antibiotics
   7482..7586    -  promoter       AmpR promoter: bla
   7645..7697    -  misc_feature   bom (fragment): basis of mobility region from pBR322
