[The description below was written by a language model from this plasmid's Addgene catalogue record and pLannotate feature annotations shown in this document.]
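Description:
Opto-casp9_casp9-AtCRY2-PHR is a mammalian expression plasmid built on the pcDNA3.1(-) backbone that encodes a light-activated form of human caspase-9. The sequenced construct is about 7.7 kb. It is propagated in E. coli through a high-copy ColE1/pUC-type origin with ampicillin selection from the β-lactamase gene. An f1 origin is also present. For selection in mammalian cells, the backbone carries a neomycin phosphotransferase cassette driven by the SV40 early promoter and terminated by an SV40 polyadenylation signal, which confers G418 resistance. The short HIV-1 LTR, ble, lacI and extra SV40 promoter hits in the feature table are small fragments and are most likely backbone remnants or annotation artefacts, not functional parts.

The payload is a roughly 2.4 kb fusion open reading frame. It is transcribed from the CMV immediate-early enhancer and promoter and terminated by the bovine growth hormone polyadenylation signal, and a T7 promoter lies just upstream of the coding region. The annotation shows a partial human CASP9 coding segment followed, after a short linker region, by a fragment of Arabidopsis thaliana cryptochrome 2. This fragment corresponds to the photolyase homology region (PHR) named in the construct. CRY2-PHR is a blue-light photoreceptor domain that self-associates on illumination, and caspase-9 is an initiator caspase that is activated when its molecules are brought close together. Fusing the two is therefore expected to make caspase-9 activation, and with it apoptotic signalling, controllable by light. The record does not state which caspase-9 residues are retained. The plasmid belongs to a modular vector library for the rapid generation of light-controlled protein-protein interactions, and it is suited to optogenetic control of caspase-9 in transfected mammalian cells.
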