Addgene plasmid #131223: Opto-casp9_casp9-AtCRY2-PHR
Purpose: Opto-casp9_casp9-AtCRY2-PHR (light-activated caspase9)
Depositing lab: Harald Janovjak. Depositing organization: Monash University. Publication: Engineering Strategy and Vector Library for the Rapid Generation of Modular Light-Controlled Protein-Protein Interactions. Tichy AM, Gerrard EJ, Legrand JMD, Hobbs RM, Janovjak H. J Mol Biol. 2019 May 29. pii: S0022-2836(19)30317-1. doi: 10.1016/j.jmb.2019.05.033. PubMed 31150735.
Backbone
  Vector backbone: pcDNA3.1-
  Backbone manufacturer: Invitrogen
  Backbone size w/o insert (bp): 5318
  Vector type: Mammalian Expression
  Selectable markers: Neomycin (select with G418)
Growth in bacteria
  Bacterial resistance: Ampicillin, 100 μg/mL
  Growth temperature: 37°C
  Growth strain: DH5alpha
  Copy number: High Copy
Gene/Insert
  Gene/Insert name: Opto-casp9 (casp9-AtCRY2-PHR)
  Species: H. sapiens (human), A. thaliana (mustard weed)
  Insert size (bp): 2394
  Promoter: CMV
  Cloning method: Restriction Enzyme; 5′ cloning site AgeI (destroyed during cloning); 3′ cloning site XmaI (not destroyed)
  Sequencing primers: 5′ CMV_F (CGCAAATGGGCGGTAGGCGTG); 3′ pcDNA_R (CAACAGATGGCTGGCAAC)
Terms and licenses: Academic/Nonprofit Terms; Industry Terms: Not Available to Industry
How to cite: Opto-casp9_casp9-AtCRY2-PHR was a gift from Harald Janovjak (Addgene plasmid # 131223 ; http://n2t.net/addgene:131223 ; RRID:Addgene_131223)
