>Addgene plasmid #131223 | Opto-casp9_casp9-AtCRY2-PHR | depositor partial sequence | sequence record 251503 | pOVC1_Opto-casp9_casp9-AtCRY2-PHR
ACCATGGCCACCGGGGGATTTGGTGATGTCGGTGCTCTTGAGAGTTTGAGGGGAAATGCAGATTTGGCTT
ACATCCTGAGCATGGAGCCCTGTGGCCACTGCCTCATTATCAACAATGTGAACTTCTGCCGTGAGTCCGG
GCTCCGCACCCGCACTGGCTCCAACATCGACTGTGAGAAGTTGCGGCGTCGCTTCTCCTCGCTGCATTTC
ATGGTGGAGGTGAAGGGCGACCTGACTGCCAAGAAAATGGTGCTGGCTTTGCTGGAGCTGGCGCGGCAGG
ACCACGGTGCTCTGGACTGCTGCGTGGTGGTCATTCTCTCTCACGGCTGTCAGGCCAGCCACCTGCAGTT
CCCAGGGGCTGTCTACGGCACAGATGGATGCCCTGTGTCGGTCGAGAAGATTGTGAACATCTTCAATGGG
ACCAGCTGCCCCAGCCTGGGAGGGAAGCCCAAGCTCTTTTTCATCCAGGCCTGTGGTGGGGAGCAGAAAG
ACCATGGGTTTGAGGTGGCCTCCACTTCCCCTGAAGACGAGTCCCCTGGCAGTAACCCCGAGCCAGATGC
CACCCCGTTCCAGGAAGGTTTGAGGACCTTCGACCAGCTGGACGCCATATCTAGTTTGCCCACACCCAGT
GACATCTTTGTGTCCTACTCTACTTTCCCAGGTTTTGTTTCCTGGAGGGACCCCAAGAGTGGCTCCTGGT
ACGTTGAGACCCTGGACGACATCTTTGAGCAGTGGGCTCACTCTGAAGACCTGCAGTCCCTCCTGCTTAG
GGTCGCTAATGCTGTTTCGGTGAAAGGGATTTATAAACAGATGCCTGGTTGCTTTAATTTCCTCCGGAAA
AAACTTTTCTTTAAAACATCACCCGGTGAATTCTCAGGCTCTGGATCCCCCGGTAAGATGGACAAGAAAA
CCATAGTCTGGTTTCGCCGCGATTTGAGGATAGAGGATAACCCTGCGTTGGCCGCAGCGGCCCACGAAGG
CAGCGTGTTCCCCGTGTTCATATGGTGCCCAGAGGAGGAAGGCCAGTTCTACCCAGGTCGCGCTAGTCGC
TGGTGGATGAAACAGTCTCTCGCACATCTCTCCCAATCTTTGAAAGCTCTCGGGTCTGACCTTACGCTGA
TTAAGACCCACAATACTATTAGTGCAATCTTGGACTGCATCCGCGTTACCGGCGCGACCAAAGTGGTGTT
TAATCATCTGTATGACCCGGTAAGTCTGGTACGCGACCATACAGTTAAGGAGAAGTTGGTTGAAAGGGGA
ATTTCAGTACAGAGTTATAATGGAGACCTCCTCTACGAACCTTGGGAAATATACTGTGAGAAGGGAAAGC
CATTTACATCATTTAACTCATACTGGAAAAAGTGTCTTGACATGAGCATAGAGTCTGTCATGTTGCCCCC
GCCGTGGCGGCTTATGCCCATCACCGCGGCCGCCGAAGCTATCTGGGCGTGTAGTATTGAAGAACTTGGC
TTGGAGAACGAAGCAGAAAAACCTAGCAATGCACTGTTGACGCGCGCCTGGTCCCCTGGGTGGAGTAACG
CAGATAAATTGCTTAACGAGTTCATCGAAAAGCAACTTATCGACTACGCTAAGAATAGCAAAAAAGTGGT
GGGCAATTCAACCTCCCTCCTGTCTCCGTACTTGCATTTCGGCGAGATTAGCGTGCGGCACGTCTTCCAA
TGCGCCCGAATGAAACAAATAATCTGGGCGCGGGATAAAAACAGTGAGGGTGAAGAAAGCGCAGACTTGT
TCCTCCGAGGAATCGGTCTGCGAGAATATAGTCGCTACATTTGTTTCAATTTTCCCTTTACGCATGAGCA
GAGCCTCCTTAGTCACTTGCGATTCTTTCCTTGGGACGCAGATGTTGACAAATTTAAAGCATGGCGGCAA
GGTAGAACAGGCTACCCATTGGTAGATGCGGGTATGCGAGAACTCTGGGCCACGGGGTGGATGCATAACC
GAATCAGGGTAATAGTAAGTAGTTTCGCAGTTAAGTTTCTTTTGCTTCCATGGAAGTGGGGGATGAAGTA
TTTCTGGGACACTTTGCTCGATGCGGATCTTGAATGCGATATATTGGGTTGGCAATATATTTCCGGGTCA
ATCCCTGACGGCCATGAGCTGGACAGATTGGACAATCCTGCGCTCCAGGGTGCGAAATACGATCCCGAAG
GTGAATACATTAGACAATGGCTTCCAGAACTTGCCAGGTTGCCCACGGAATGGATTCACCACCCATGGGA
CGCCCCTCTTACGGTTTTGAAGGCGAGTGGTGTGGAGCTCGGTACCAATTACGCAAAACCGATTGTTGAC
ATTGATACCGCGCGGGAGTTGCTGGCTAAAGCCATTTCACGAACCCGGAAAGCCCAAATCATGATTGGTG
CTGCAACCGGGTAA
